>Addgene plasmid #35069 | BRCA1-(408-540) | addgene partial sequence | sequence record 45071 | T7 5'-TAATACGACTCACTATAGGG-3'
GCGAATTCCCTCTGAATATTTTGTTTACTTTAAGAAGGAGATATACCATGGGCAGCAGCCATCATCATCA
TCATCACAGCAGCGGCCTGGTGCCGCGCGGCAGCCATATGAAAGTAGCTGATGTATTGGACGTTCTAAAT
GAGGTAGATGAATATTCTGGTTCTTCAGAGAAAATAGACTTACTGGCCAGTGATCCTCATGAGGCTTTAA
TATGTAAAAGTGAAAGAGTTCACTCCAAATCAGTAGAGAGTAATATTGAAGACAAAATATTTGGGAAAAC
CTATCGGAAGAAGGCAAGCCTCCCCAACTTAAGCCATGTAACTGAAAATCTAATTATAGGAGCATTTGTT
ACTGAGCCACAGATAATACAAGAGCGTCCCCTCACAAATAAATTAAAGCGTAAAAGGAGACCTACATCAG
GCCTTCATCCTGAGGATTTTATCAAGAAAGCAGATTTGGCAGTTCAAAAGACTCCTGAAATGATAAATCA
GGGAACTAACCAAACGGAGTAAGGATCCGGCTGCTAACAAAGCCCGAAAGGAAGCTGAGTTGGCTGCTGC
CACCGCTGAGCAATAACTAGCATAACCCCTTGGGGCCTCTAAACGGGTCTTGAGGGGTTTTTTGCTGAAA
GGAGGAACTATATCCGGATATCCCGCAAGAGGCCCGGCAGTACCGGCATAACCAAGCCTATGCCTACAGC
ATCCAGGGTGACGGTGCCGAGGATGACGATGAGCGCATTGTTAGATTTCATACACGGTGCCTGACTGCGT
TAGCAATTTAACTGTGATAAACTACCGCATTAAAGCTTATCGATGATAAGCTGTCAAACATGAGAATTCT
TGAAGACGAAAGGGCCTCGTGATACGCCTATTTTTATAGGTTAATGTCATGATAATAATGGTTTCTTAGA
CGTCAGGTGGC
