[The description below was written by a language model from this plasmid's Addgene catalogue record.]
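Description:
BRCA1-(408-540) is a bacterial expression plasmid built on the Novagen pET15b backbone (about 5.7 kb without insert) that encodes a short fragment of human BRCA1 spanning amino acids 408 to 540. The roughly 396 bp insert was placed between the NdeI and BamHI sites of the vector, both of which remain intact, so the fragment can be excised or exchanged. The plasmid is maintained in standard E. coli cloning strains such as DH5alpha as a high-copy construct under ampicillin selection.

Expression is driven by the T7 promoter, so protein production requires a host that supplies T7 RNA polymerase. The depositor notes use of a BL21(DE3)-derived strain with IPTG induction. Cloning through NdeI places the BRCA1 segment in frame behind the backbone-encoded N-terminal His tag, which allows purification of the recombinant fragment by immobilised metal affinity chromatography. The insert can be verified by sequencing from the flanking T7 promoter and T7 terminator priming sites.

The associated publication characterises segments from the central region of BRCA1 as an intrinsically disordered scaffold for multiple protein-protein and protein-DNA interactions. This construct therefore appears to be one of a set of defined fragments used to produce recombinant protein for biophysical, structural and binding studies of that region. No annotated feature table accompanies the record, so details of the backbone beyond the catalogue fields, such as the exact origin of replication or any regulatory elements around the promoter, are not stated here.
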