Addgene plasmid #35069: BRCA1-(408-540)
Depositing lab: Cheryl Arrowsmith. Depositing organization: University Health Network. Publication: Characterization of segments from the central region of BRCA1: an intrinsically disordered scaffold for multiple protein-protein and protein-DNA interactions?. Mark WY, Liao JC, Lu Y, Ayed A, Laister R, Szymczyna B, Chakrabartty A, Arrowsmith CH. J Mol Biol. 2005 Jan 14;345(2):275-87. 10.1016/j.jmb.2004.10.045 PubMed 15571721.
Backbone
  Vector backbone: pET15b
  Backbone manufacturer: Novagen
  Backbone size w/o insert (bp): 5700
  Vector type: Bacterial Expression
Growth in bacteria
  Bacterial resistance: Ampicillin, 100 μg/mL
  Growth temperature: 37°C
  Growth strain: DH5alpha
  Copy number: High Copy
Gene/Insert
  Gene/Insert name: BRCA1
  Species: H. sapiens (human)
  Insert size (bp): 396
  Mutation: Contains aa 408-540
  Entrez Gene: BRCA1 (a.k.a. BRCAI, BRCC1, BROVCA1, FANCS, IRIS, PNCA4, PPP1R53, PSCP, RNF53)
  Promoter: T7
  Tag / fusion protein: His (N terminal on backbone)
  Cloning method: Restriction Enzyme; 5′ cloning site NdeI (not destroyed); 3′ cloning site BamHI (not destroyed)
  Sequencing primers: 5′ T7; 3′ T7-term
Terms and licenses: Academic/Nonprofit Terms; Industry Terms: Not Available to Industry
Depositor comments: Protein expression in BL21DE3-Gold. Induce culture at OD600=0.8 with 0.5mM IPTG, 37oC for 3 hours.
How to cite: BRCA1-(408-540) was a gift from Cheryl Arrowsmith (Addgene plasmid # 35069 ; http://n2t.net/addgene:35069 ; RRID:Addgene_35069)
